>Addgene plasmid #126679 | pLenti-DHB-mVenus-p2a-mCherry-CDK4KTR | addgene full sequence | sequence record 246501 | Addgene NGS Result
TAGTTTTTGCTGTACTTTCTATAGTGAATAGAGTTAGGCAGGGATATTCACCATTATCGTTTCAGACCCA
CCTCCCAACCCCGAGGGGACCCGACAGGCCCGAAGGAATAGAAGAAGAAGGTGGAGAGAGAGACAGAGAC
AGATCCATTCGATTAGTGAACGGATCTCGACGGTATCGCCTTTAAAAGAAAAGGGGGGATTGGGGGGTAC
AGTGCAGGGGAAAGAATAGTAGACATAATAGCAACAGACATACAAACTAAAGAATTACAAAAACAAATTA
CAAAAATTCAAAATTTTCGGGTTTATTACAGGGACAGCAGAGATCCAGTTTATCGATGAGGCCCTTTCGT
CTTCACTCGAGGTGCCCGTCAGTGGGCAGAGCGCACATCGCCCACAGTCCCCGAGAAGTTGGGGGGAGGG
GTCGGCAATTGAACCGGTGCCTAGAGAAGGTGGCGCGGGGTAAACTGGGAAAGTGATGTCGTGTACTGGC
TCCGCCTTTTTCCCGAGGGTGGGGGAGAACCGTATATAAGTGCAGTAGTCGCCGTGAACGTTCTTTTTCG
CAACGGGTTTGCCGCCAGAACACAGGTAAGTGCCGTGTGTGGTTCCCGCGGGCCTGGCCTCTTTACGGGT
TATGGCCCTTGCGTGCCTTGAATTACTTCCACCTGGCTGCAGTACGTGATTCTTGATCCCGAGCTTCGGG
TTGGAAGTGGGTGGGAGAGTTCGAGGCCTTGCGCTTAAGGAGCCCCTTCGCCTCGTGCTTGAGTTGAGGC
CTGGCCTGGGCGCTGGGGCCGCCGCGTGCGAATCTGGTGGCACCTTCGCGCCTGTCTCGCTGCTTTCGAT
AAGTCTCTAGCCATTTAAAATTTTTGATGACCTGCTGCGACGCTTTTTTTCTGGCAAGATAGTCTTGTAA
ATGCGGGCCAAGATCTGCACACTGGTATTTCGGTTTTTGGGGCCGCGGGCGGCGACGGGGCCCGTGCGTC
CCAGCGCACATGTTCGGCGAGGCGGGGCCTGCGAGCGCGGCCACCGAGAATCGGACGGGGGTAGTCTCAA
GCTGGCCGGCCTGCTCTGGTGCCTGGCCTCGCGCCGCCGTGTATCGCCCCGCCCTGGGCGGCAAGGCTGG
CCCGGTCGGCACCAGTTGCGTGAGCGGAAAGATGGCCGCTTCCCGGCCCTGCTGCAGGGAGCTCAAAATG
GAGGACGCGGCGCTCGGGAGAGCGGGCGGGTGAGTCACCCACACAAAGGAAAAGGGCCTTTCCGTCCTCA
GCCGTCGCTTCATGTGACTCCACGGAGTACCGGGCGCCGTCCAGGCACCTCGATTAGTTCTCGAGCTTTT
GGAGTACGTCGTCTTTAGGTTGGGGGGAGGGGTTTTATGCGATGGAGTTTCCCCACACTGAGTGGGTGGA
GACTGAAGTTAGGCCAGCTTGGCACTTGATGTAATTCTCCTTGGAATTTGCCCTTTTTGAGTTTGGATCT
TGGTTCATTCTCAAGCCTCAGACAGTGGTTCAAAGTTTTTTTCTTCCATTTCAGGTGTCGTGAGGATCCA
CCATGACAAATGATGTCACCTGGAGCGAGGCCTCTTCGCCTGATGAGAGGACACTCACCTTTGCTGAAAG
ATGGCAATTATCTTCACCTGATGGAGTAGATACAGATGATGATTTACCAAAATCGCGAGCATCCAAAAGA
ACCTGTGGTGTGAATGATGATGAAAGTCCAAGCAAAATTTTTATGGTGGGAGAATCTCCACAAGTGTCTT
CCAGACTTCAGAATTTGAGACTGAATAATTTAATTCCCAGGCAACTTTTCAAGCCCACCGATAATCAAGA
AACTGGATCCGGGGCCCAGGGCAGCGGCGTGAGCAAGGGCGAGGAGCTGTTCACCGGGGTGGTGCCCATC
CTGGTCGAGCTGGACGGCGACGTAAACGGCCACAAGTTCAGCGTGTCCGGCGAGGGCGAGGGCGATGCCA
CCTACGGCAAGCTGACCCTGAAGCTGATCTGCACCACCGGCAAGCTGCCCGTGCCCTGGCCCACCCTCGT
GACCACCCTGGGCTACGGCCTGCAGTGCTTCGCCCGCTACCCCGACCACATGAAGCAGCACGACTTCTTC
AAGTCCGCCATGCCCGAAGGCTACGTCCAGGAGCGCACCATCTTCTTCAAGGACGACGGCAACTACAAGA
CCCGCGCCGAGGTGAAGTTCGAGGGCGACACCCTGGTGAACCGCATCGAGCTGAAGGGCATCGACTTCAA
GGAGGACGGCAACATCCTGGGGCACAAGCTGGAGTACAACTACAACAGCCACAACGTCTATATCACCGCC
GACAAGCAGAAGAACGGCATCAAGGCCAACTTCAAGATCCGCCACAACATCGAGGACGGCGGCGTGCAGC
TCGCCGACCACTACCAGCAGAACACCCCCATCGGCGACGGCCCCGTGCTGCTGCCCGACAACCACTACCT
GAGCTACCAGTCCAAGCTGAGCAAAGACCCCAACGAGAAGCGCGATCACATGGTCCTGCTGGAGTTCGTG
ACCGCCGCCGGGATCACTCTCGGCATGGACGAGCTGTACAAGGGTTCCGGAGCCACGAACTTCTCTCTGT
TAAAGCAAGCAGGAGACGTGGAAGAAAATCCCGGTCCTGTGAGCAAGGGCGAGGAGGATAACATGGCCAT
CATCAAGGAGTTCATGCGCTTCAAGGTGCACATGGAGGGCTCCGTGAACGGCCACGAGTTCGAGATCGAG
GGCGAGGGCGAGGGCCGCCCCTACGAGGGCACCCAGACCGCCAAGCTGAAGGTGACCAAGGGTGGCCCCC
TGCCCTTCGCCTGGGACATCCTGTCCCCTCAGTTCATGTACGGCTCCAAGGCCTACGTGAAGCACCCCGC
CGACATCCCCGACTACTTGAAGCTGTCCTTCCCCGAGGGCTTCAAGTGGGAGCGCGTGATGAACTTCGAG
GACGGCGGCGTGGTGACCGTGACCCAGGACTCCTCCCTGCAGGACGGCGAGTTCATCTACAAGGTGAAGC
TGCGCGGCACCAACTTCCCCTCCGACGGCCCCGTAATGCAGAAGAAGACCATGGGCTGGGAGGCCTCCTC
CGAGCGGATGTACCCCGAGGACGGCGCCCTGAAGGGCGAGATCAAGCAGAGGCTGAAGCTGAAGGACGGC
GGCCACTACGACGCTGAGGTCAAGACCACCTACAAGGCCAAGAAGCCCGTGCAGCTGCCCGGCGCCTACA
ACGTCAACATCAAGTTGGACATCACCTCCCACAACGAGGACTACACCATCGTGGAACAGTACGAACGCGC
CGAGGGCCGCCACTCCACCGGCGGCATGGACGAGCTGTACAAGAGTGCTGGTGGTAGTGCTGGTGGTAAG
CGCTCGGCCGGTCTCAACGAAGACGAGTCGCCATCTAAGAAGCTGCCATCGCCGACCGTGTCGTCAAGGC
TGGAGCGCCTGACCCTCCAGAGATCAAGAATCTTGAGCACTAGTGATGGAAGTAAACATCTCCCAGGAGA
GTCCAAATTTCAGCAGAAACTGGCAGAAATGACTTCTACTCGAACACGAATGCAAAAGCAGAAAATGAAT
GATAGCATGGATACCTCAAACAAGGAAGAGAAGTAAGAATTCCTCGAGGGCGGCCGCTCTAGAGTCGACG
GGCCGCGGTAACAATTGTTAACTAACTTAAGCTAGCAACGGTTTCCCTCTAGCGGGATCAATTCCGCCCC
CCCCCCCTAACGTTACTGGCCGAAGCCGCTTGGAATAAGGCCGGTGTGCGTTTGTCTATATGTTATTTTC
CACCATATTGCCGTCTTTTGGCAATGTGAGGGCCCGGAAACCTGGCCCTGTCTTCTTGACGAGCATTCCT
AGGGGTCTTTCCCCTCTCGCCAAAGGAATGCAAGGTCTGTTGAATGTCGTGAAGGAAGCAGTTCCTCTGG
AAGCTTCTTGAAGACAAACAACGTCTGTAGCGACCCTTTGCAGGCAGCGGAACCCCCCACCTGGCGACAG
GTGCCTCTGCGGCCAAAAGCCACGTGTATAAGATACACCTGCAAAGGCGGCACAACCCCAGTGCCACGTT
GTGAGTTGGATAGTTGTGGAAAGAGTCAAATGGCTCTCCTCAAGCGTATTCAACAAGGGGCTGAAGGATG
CCCAGAAGGTACCCCATTGTATGGGATCTGATCTGGGGCCTCGGTGCACATGCTTTACATGTGTTTAGTC
GAGGTTAAAAAAACGTCTAGGCCCCCCGAACCACGGGGACGTGGTTTTCCTTTGAAAAACACGATAATAC
CATGGTCATGAAAACATTTAACATTTCTCAACAAGATCTAGAATTAGTAGAAGTAGCGACAGAGAAGATT
ACAATGCTTTATGAGGATAATAAACATCATGTGGGAGCGGCAATTCGTACGAAAACAGGAGAAATCATTT
CGGCAGTACATATTGAAGCGTATATAGGACGAGTAACTGTTTGTGCAGAAGCCATTGCGATTGGTAGTGC
AGTTTCGAATGGACAAAAGGATTTTGACACGATTGTAGCTGTTAGACACCCTTATTCTGACGAAGTAGAT
AGAAGTATTCGAGTGGTAAGTCCTTGTGGTATGTGTAGGGAGTTGATTTCAGACTATGCACCAGATTGTT
TTGTGTTAATAGAAATGAATGGCAAGTTAGTCAAAACTACGATTGAAGAACTCATTCCACTCAAATATAC
CCGAAATTAACCCGGGCGGGGCGCGTCTGGAACAATCAACCTCTGGATTACAAAATTTGTGAAAGATTGA
CTGGTATTCTTAACTATGTTGCTCCTTTTACGCTATGTGGATACGCTGCTTTAATGCCTTTGTATCATGC
TATTGCTTCCCGTATGGCTTTCATTTTCTCCTCCTTGTATAAATCCTGGTTGCTGTCTCTTTATGAGGAG
TTGTGGCCCGTTGTCAGGCAACGTGGCGTGGTGTGCACTGTGTTTGCTGACGCAACCCCCACTGGTTGGG
GCATTGCCACCACCTGTCAGCTCCTTTCCGGGACTTTCGCTTTCCCCCTCCCTATTGCCACGGCGGAACT
CATCGCCGCCTGCCTTGCCCGCTGCTGGACAGGGGCTCGGCTGTTGGGCACTGACAATTCCGTGGTGTTG
TCGGGGAAGCTGACGTCCTTTCCATGGCTGCTCGCCTGTGTTGCCACCTGGATTCTGCGCGGGACGTCCT
TCTGCTACGTCCCTTCGGCCCTCAATCCAGCGGACCTTCCTTCCCGCGGCCTGCTGCCGGCTCTGCGGCC
TCTTCCGCGTCTTCGCCTTCGCCCTCAGACGAGTCGGATCTCCCTTTGGGCCGCCTCCCCGCCTGGAATT
AATTCTGCAGTCGAGACCTAGAAAAACATGGAGCAATCACAAGTAGCAATACAGCAGCTACCAATGCTGA
TTGTGCCTGGCTAGAAGCACAAGAGGAGGAGGAGGTGGGTTTTCCAGTCACACCTCAGGTACCTTTAAGA
CCAATGACTTACAAGGCAGCTGTAGATCTTAGCCACTTTTTAAAAGAAAAGAGGGGACTGGAAGGGCTAA
TTCACTCCCAACGAAGACAAGATATCCTTGATCTGTGGATCTACCACACACAAGGCTACTTCCCTGATTA
GCAGAACTACACACCAGGGCCAGGGGTCAGATATCCACTGACCTTTGGATGGTGCTACAAGCTAGTACCA
GTTGAGCCAGATAAGGTAGAAGAGGCCAATAAAGGAGAGAACACCAGCTTGTTACACCCTGTGAGCCTGC
ATGGGATGGATGACCCGGAGAGAGAAGTGTTAGAGTGGAGGTTTGACAGCCGCCTAGCATTTCATCACGT
GGCCCGAGAGCTGCATCCGGAGTACTTCAAGAACTGCTGATATCGAGCTTGCTACAAGGGACTTTCCGCT
GGGGACTTTCCAGGGAGGCGTGGCCTGGGCGGGACTGGGGAGTGGCGAGCCCTCAGATCCTGCATATAAG
CAGCTGCTTTTTGCCTGTACTGGGTCTCTCTGGTTAGACCAGATCTGAGCCTGGGAGCTCTCTGGCTAAC
TAGGGAACCCACTGCTTAAGCCTCAATAAAGCTTGCCTTGAGTGCTTCAAGTAGTGTGTGCCCGTCTGTT
GTGTGACTCTGGTAACTAGAGATCCCTCAGACCCTTTTAGTCAGTGTGGAAAATCTCTAGCAGTAGTAGT
TCATGTCATCTTATTATTCAGTATTTATAACTTGCAAAGAAATGAATATCAGAGAGTGAGAGGCCTTGAC
ATTGCTAGCGTTTACCGTCGACCTCTAGCTAGAGCTTGGCGTAATCATGGTCATAGCTGTTTCCTGTGTG
AAATTGTTATCCGCTCACAATTCCACACAACATACGAGCCGGAAGCATAAAGTGTAAAGCCTGGGGTGCC
TAATGAGTGAGCTAACTCACATTAATTGCGTTGCGCTCACTGCCCGCTTTCCAGTCGGGAAACCTGTCGT
GCCAGCTGCATTAATGAATCGGCCAACGCGCGGGGAGAGGCGGTTTGCGTATTGGGCGCTCTTCCGCTTC
CTCGCTCACTGACTCGCTGCGCTCGGTCGTTCGGCTGCGGCGAGCGGTATCAGCTCACTCAAAGGCGGTA
ATACGGTTATCCACAGAATCAGGGGATAACGCAGGAAAGAACATGTGAGCAAAAGGCCAGCAAAAGGCCA
GGAACCGTAAAAAGGCCGCGTTGCTGGCGTTTTTCCATAGGCTCCGCCCCCCTGACGAGCATCACAAAAA
TCGACGCTCAAGTCAGAGGTGGCGAAACCCGACAGGACTATAAAGATACCAGGCGTTTCCCCCTGGAAGC
TCCCTCGTGCGCTCTCCTGTTCCGACCCTGCCGCTTACCGGATACCTGTCCGCCTTTCTCCCTTCGGGAA
GCGTGGCGCTTTCTCATAGCTCACGCTGTAGGTATCTCAGTTCGGTGTAGGTCGTTCGCTCCAAGCTGGG
CTGTGTGCACGAACCCCCCGTTCAGCCCGACCGCTGCGCCTTATCCGGTAACTATCGTCTTGAGTCCAAC
CCGGTAAGACACGACTTATCGCCACTGGCAGCAGCCACTGGTAACAGGATTAGCAGAGCGAGGTATGTAG
GCGGTGCTACAGAGTTCTTGAAGTGGTGGCCTAACTACGGCTACACTAGAAGAACAGTATTTGGTATCTG
CGCTCTGCTGAAGCCAGTTACCTTCGGAAAAAGAGTTGGTAGCTCTTGATCCGGCAAACAAACCACCGCT
GGTAGCGGTGGTTTTTTTGTTTGCAAGCAGCAGATTACGCGCAGAAAAAAAGGATCTCAAGAAGATCCTT
TGATCTTTTCTACGGGGTCTGACGCTCAGTGGAACGAAAACTCACGTTAAGGGATTTTGGTCATGAGATT
ATCAAAAAGGATCTTCACCTAGATCCTTTTAAATTAAAAATGAAGTTTTAAATCAATCTAAAGTATATAT
GAGTAAACTTGGTCTGACAGTTACCAATGCTTAATCAGTGAGGCACCTATCTCAGCGATCTGTCTATTTC
GTTCATCCATAGTTGCCTGACTCCCCGTCGTGTAGATAACTACGATACGGGAGGGCTTACCATCTGGCCC
CAGTGCTGCAATGATACCGCGAGACCCACGCTCACCGGCTCCAGATTTATCAGCAATAAACCAGCCAGCC
GGAAGGGCCGAGCGCAGAAGTGGTCCTGCAACTTTATCCGCCTCCATCCAGTCTATTAATTGTTGCCGGG
AAGCTAGAGTAAGTAGTTCGCCAGTTAATAGTTTGCGCAACGTTGTTGCCATTGCTACAGGCATCGTGGT
GTCACGCTCGTCGTTTGGTATGGCTTCATTCAGCTCCGGTTCCCAACGATCAAGGCGAGTTACATGATCC
CCCATGTTGTGCAAAAAAGCGGTTAGCTCCTTCGGTCCTCCGATCGTTGTCAGAAGTAAGTTGGCCGCAG
TGTTATCACTCATGGTTATGGCAGCACTGCATAATTCTCTTACTGTCATGCCATCCGTAAGATGCTTTTC
TGTGACTGGTGAGTACTCAACCAAGTCATTCTGAGAATAGTGTATGCGGCGACCGAGTTGCTCTTGCCCG
GCGTCAATACGGGATAATACCGCGCCACATAGCAGAACTTTAAAAGTGCTCATCATTGGAAAACGTTCTT
CGGGGCGAAAACTCTCAAGGATCTTACCGCTGTTGAGATCCAGTTCGATGTAACCCACTCGTGCACCCAA
CTGATCTTCAGCATCTTTTACTTTCACCAGCGTTTCTGGGTGAGCAAAAACAGGAAGGCAAAATGCCGCA
AAAAAGGGAATAAGGGCGACACGGAAATGTTGAATACTCATACTCTTCCTTTTTCAATATTATTGAAGCA
TTTATCAGGGTTATTGTCTCATGAGCGGATACATATTTGAATGTATTTAGAAAAATAAACAAATAGGGGT
TCCGCGCACATTTCCCCGAAAAGTGCCACCTGACGTCGACGGATCGGGAGATCAACTTGTTTATTGCAGC
TTATAATGGTTACAAATAAAGCAATAGCATCACAAATTTCACAAATAAAGCATTTTTTTCACTGCATTCT
AGTTGTGGTTTGTCCAAACTCATCAATGTATCTTATCATGTCTGGATCAACTGGATAACTCAAGCTAACC
AAAATCATCCCAAACTTCCCACCCCATACCCTATTACCACTGCCAATTACCTGTGGTTTCATTTACTCTA
AACCTGTGATTCCTCTGAATTATTTTCATTTTAAAGAAATTGTATTTGTTAAATATGTACTACAAACTTA
GTAGTTGGAAGGGCTAATTCACTCCCAAAGAAGACAAGATATCCTTGATCTGTGGATCTACCACACACAA
GGCTACTTCCCTGATTAGCAGAACTACACACCAGGGCCAGGGGTCAGATATCCACTGACCTTTGGATGGT
GCTACAAGCTAGTACCAGTTGAGCCAGATAAGGTAGAAGAGGCCAATAAAGGAGAGAACACCAGCTTGTT
ACACCCTGTGAGCCTGCATGGGATGGATGACCCGGAGAGAGAAGTGTTAGAGTGGAGGTTTGACAGCCGC
CTAGCATTTCATCACGTGGCCCGAGAGCTGCATCCGGAGTACTTCAAGAACTGCTGATATCGAGCTTGCT
ACAAGGGACTTTCCGCTGGGGACTTTCCAGGGAGGCGTGGCCTGGGCGGGACTGGGGAGTGGCGAGCCCT
CAGATCCTGCATATAAGCAGCTGCTTTTTGCCTGTACTGGGTCTCTCTGGTTAGACCAGATCTGAGCCTG
GGAGCTCTCTGGCTAACTAGGGAACCCACTGCTTAAGCCTCAATAAAGCTTGCCTTGAGTGCTTCAAGTA
GTGTGTGCCCGTCTGTTGTGTGACTCTGGTAACTAGAGATCCCTCAGACCCTTTTAGTCAGTGTGGAAAA
TCTCTAGCAGTGGCGCCCGAACAGGGACTTGAAAGCGAAAGGGAAACCAGAGGAGCTCTCTCGACGCAGG
ACTCGGCTTGCTGAAGCGCGCACGGCAAGAGGCGAGGGGCGGCGACTGGTGAGTACGCCAAAAATTTTGA
CTAGCGGAGGCTAGAAGGAGAGAGATGGGTGCGAGAGCGTCAGTATTAAGCGGGGGAGAATTAGATCGCG
ATGGGAAAAAATTCGGTTAAGGCCAGGGGGAAAGAAAAAATATAAATTAAAACATATAGTATGGGCAAGC
AGGGAGCTAGAACGATTCGCAGTTAATCCTGGCCTGTTAGAAACATCAGAAGGCTGTAGACAAATACTGG
GACAGCTACAACCATCCCTTCAGACAGGATCAGAAGAACTTAGATCATTATATAATACAGTAGCAACCCT
CTATTGTGTGCATCAAAGGATAGAGATAAAAGACACCAAGGAAGCTTTAGACAAGATAGAGGAAGAGCAA
AACAAAAGTAAGACCACCGCACAGCAAGCGGCCGGCCGCTGATCTTCAGACCTGGAGGAGGAGATATGAG
GGACAATTGGAGAAGTGAATTATATAAATATAAAGTAGTAAAAATTGAACCATTAGGAGTAGCACCCACC
AAGGCAAAGAGAAGAGTGGTGCAGAGAGAAAAAAGAGCAGTGGGAATAGGAGCTTTGTTCCTTGGGTTCT
TGGGAGCAGCAGGAAGCACTATGGGCGCAGCGTCAATGACGCTGACGGTACAGGCCAGACAATTATTGTC
TGGTATAGTGCAGCAGCAGAACAATTTGCTGAGGGCTATTGAGGCGCAACAGCATCTGTTGCAACTCACA
GTCTGGGGCATCAAGCAGCTCCAGGCAAGAATCCTGGCTGTGGAAAGATACCTAAAGGATCAACAGCTCC
TGGGGATTTGGGGTTGCTCTGGAAAACTCATTTGCACCACTGCTGTGCCTTGGAATGCTAGTTGGAGTAA
TAAATCTCTGGAACAGATTTGGAATCACACGACCTGGATGGAGTGGGACAGAGAAATTAACAATTACACA
AGCTTAATACACTCCTTAATTGAAGAATCGCAAAACCAGCAAGAAAAGAATGAACAAGAATTATTGGAAT
TAGATAAATGGGCAAGTTTGTGGAATTGGTTTAACATAACAAATTGGCTGTGGTATATAAAATTATTCAT
AATGATAGTAGGAGGCTTGGTAGGTTTAAGAA
Features (pLannotate 1.2.2; 28 found; start..end, strand, type, name):
     66..166     +  CDS            Rev (fragment): human immunodeficiency virus 1 (HIV-1) Rev protein; rev; enhances nuclear export of unspliced and incompletely spliced viral mRNAs
    181..296     +  misc_feature   cPPT/CTS: central polypurine tract and central termination sequence of HIV-1 (lacking the first T)
    374..585     +  promoter       EF-1α core promoter: core promoter for human elongation factor EF-1α
    586..1524    +  intron         EF-1α intron A: intron upstream of the start codon of human EF-1α
   1543..1824    +  CDS            HELB (fragment): HELB_HUMAN - Experimental evidence at protein level: Swiss-Prot protein existence level 1. 5'-3' DNA helicase involved in DNA damage response by acting as an inhibitor of DNA end resection (PubMed:25617833, PubMed:26774285). Recruitment to single-stranded DNA (ssDNA) following DNA damage leads to inhibit the nucleases catalyzing resection, such as EXO1, BLM and DNA2, possibly via the 5'-3' ssDNA translocase activity of HELB (PubMed:26774285). As cells approach S phase, DNA end resection is promoted by the nuclear export of HELB following phosphorylation (PubMed:26774285). Acts independently of
   1849..2562    +  CDS            mVenus: mVenus is a basic (constitutively fluorescent) yellow fluorescent protein published in 2006, derived from Aequorea victoria. It is reported to be a rapidly-maturing monomer with moderate acid sensitivity.
   2572..2628    +  CDS            P2A: 2A peptide from porcine teschovirus-1 polyprotein Eukaryotic ribosomes fail to insert a peptide bond between the Gly and Pro residues, yielding separate polypeptides.
   2629..3333    +  CDS            mCherry: mCherry is a basic (constitutively fluorescent) red fluorescent protein published in 2004, derived from Discosoma sp.. It is reported to be a very rapidly-maturing monomer with low acid sensitivity.
   3430..3446    +  CDS            NES (fragment): nuclear export signal from the HIV Rev protein (Fischer et al., 1995)
   3472..3603    +  CDS            Rb1 (fragment): RB_MOUSE - Also known as Rb-1. Experimental evidence at protein level: Swiss-Prot protein existence level 1. Tumor suppressor that is a key regulator of the G1/S transition of the cell cycle (PubMed:8336704). The hypophosphorylated form binds transcription regulators of the E2F family, preventing transcription of E2F-responsive genes. Both physically blocks E2Fs transactivating domain and recruits chromatin-modifying enzymes that actively repress transcription. Cyclin and CDK-dependent phosphorylation of RB1 induces its dissociation from E2Fs, thereby activating transcription of E2F responsive
   3708..4269    +  misc_feature   IRES: internal ribosome entry site (IRES) of the encephalomyocarditis virus (EMCV)
   4278..4697    +  CDS            bsr: BSR_BACCE - Experimental evidence at protein level: Swiss-Prot protein existence level 1. Catalyzes the deamination of the cytosine moiety of the antibiotics blasticidin S, cytomycin and acetylblasticidin S. From Bacillus cereus.
   4724..5312    +  misc_feature   WPRE: woodchuck hepatitis virus posttranscriptional regulatory element
   5329..5847    +  CDS            nef (fragment): NEF_HV1BR - Experimental evidence at protein level: Swiss-Prot protein existence level 1. Extracellular Nef protein targets CD4(+) T-lymphocytes for apoptosis by interacting with CXCR4 surface receptors (PubMed:14990729). From Human immunodeficiency virus type 1 group M subtype B (isolate BRU/LAI) (HIV-1).
   5895..6152    +  LTR            5' LTR (truncated): truncated 5' long terminal repeat (LTR) from HIV-1
   6304..6320    -  protein_bind   lac operator: The lac repressor binds to the lac operator to inhibit transcription in E. coli. This inhibition can be relieved by adding lactose or isopropyl-β-D-thiogalactopyranoside (IPTG). lac repressor encoded by lacI
   6328..6358    -  promoter       lac promoter: promoter for the E. coli lac operon
   6373..6394    -  protein_bind   CAP binding site: CAP binding activates transcription in the presence of cAMP. E. coli catabolite activator protein
   6407..6499    -  CDS            lacI (fragment): lac repressor; lacI; The lac repressor binds to the lac operator to inhibit transcription in E. coli. This inhibition can be relieved by adding lactose or isopropyl-β-D-thiogalactopyranoside (IPTG).
   6682..7270    -  rep_origin     ori: high-copy-number ColE1/pMB1/pBR322/pUC origin of replication
   7441..8301    -  CDS            AmpR: β-lactamase; bla; confers resistance to ampicillin, carbenicillin, and related antibiotics
   8302..8406    -  promoter       AmpR promoter: bla
   8454..8588    +  polyA_signal   SV40 poly(A) signal: SV40 polyadenylation signal
   8755..9084    +  CDS            nef (fragment): NEF_HV1BR - Experimental evidence at protein level: Swiss-Prot protein existence level 1. Extracellular Nef protein targets CD4(+) T-lymphocytes for apoptosis by interacting with CXCR4 surface receptors (PubMed:14990729). From Human immunodeficiency virus type 1 group M subtype B (isolate BRU/LAI) (HIV-1).
   9132..9389    +  LTR            5' LTR (truncated): truncated 5' long terminal repeat (LTR) from HIV-1
   9436..9561    +  misc_feature   HIV-1 Ψ: packaging signal of human immunodeficiency virus type 1
   9545..9883    +  CDS            HIV-1 gag (fragment): gag protein from human immunodeficiency virus 1; gag
  10058..10291   +  misc_feature   RRE: The Rev response element (RRE) of HIV-1 allows for Rev-dependent mRNA export from the nucleus to the cytoplasm.
