[The description below was written by a language model from this plasmid's Addgene catalogue record and pLannotate feature annotations shown in this document.]
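Description:
pLenti-DHB-mVenus-p2a-mCherry-CDK4KTR is an HIV-1-based lentiviral transfer plasmid of about 10.6 kb for stable expression of two live-cell kinase activity reporters in mammalian cells. It is maintained in E. coli through a high-copy ColE1/pUC-type origin and a β-lactamase gene conferring ampicillin resistance. The viral framework comprises two LTR regions, the Ψ packaging signal with a partial gag sequence, the Rev response element for Rev-dependent export of the genomic RNA, the cPPT/CTS element and a WPRE that boosts transcript expression. Both LTRs are flagged by the automated annotation as truncated 5' LTRs with adjacent nef-derived fragments, so their exact configuration cannot be determined from the feature table.

The payload is a single transcript driven by the human EF-1α core promoter with its intron A. The first open reading frame encodes a fragment of human DNA helicase B (the DHB sensor) fused to mVenus, followed by a P2A peptide and then mCherry fused to a nuclear export signal motif and a C-terminal fragment of Rb. The catalogue entry lists this fragment as human Rb residues 886–928, although the annotation tool matched it to the mouse orthologue. Ribosomal skipping at P2A yields the two sensors as separate proteins from one message. An EMCV IRES downstream drives translation of the bsr blasticidin S deaminase, allowing blasticidin selection of transduced cells.

The stated purpose is to report cyclin E/A-CDK activity (yellow channel) and CDK4/6 activity (red channel). Kinase translocation reporters of this kind typically signal phosphorylation through shifts in nuclear versus cytoplasmic localisation, which suits them to single-cell time-lapse imaging of cell-cycle entry and quiescence.
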