Addgene plasmid #126679: pLenti-DHB-mVenus-p2a-mCherry-CDK4KTR
Purpose: Fluorescent reporter for cyclin E/A-CDK and CDK4/6 activities
Depositing lab: Hee Won Yang. Depositing organization: Columbia University. Publication: Stress-mediated exit to quiescence restricted by increasing persistence in CDK4/6 activation. Yang HW, Cappell SD, Jaimovich A, Liu C, Chung M, Daigh LH, Pack LR, Fan Y, Regot S, Covert M, Meyer T. Elife. 2020 Apr 7;9. pii: 44571. doi: 10.7554/eLife.44571. PubMed 32255427.
Backbone
  Vector backbone: pLenti
  Vector type: Mammalian Expression, Lentiviral
  Selectable markers: Blasticidin
Growth in bacteria
  Bacterial resistance: Ampicillin, 100 μg/mL
  Growth temperature: 30°C
  Growth strain: NEB Stable
  Copy number: Unknown
Gene/Insert
  Gene/Insert name: Rb (a.a 886-928)
  Species: H. sapiens (human)
  Tag / fusion protein: mCherry
Terms and licenses: Academic/Nonprofit Terms; Industry Terms: Not Available to Industry
How to cite: pLenti-DHB-mVenus-p2a-mCherry-CDK4KTR was a gift from Hee Won Yang (Addgene plasmid # 126679 ; http://n2t.net/addgene:126679 ; RRID:Addgene_126679)
